>Addgene plasmid #107939 | pCFJ150-mCherry(dpiRNA)::ANI-1(AHPH) | addgene full sequence | sequence record 207466 | Addgene NGS Result
GTATAGAAAAGTTGACCTTTAAATAAAATCGAGAAAAAATGGCGTCAAAAGACATATGTAAAAGCTGTTT
CTCTTTGTATATTCACACAGAATATAGCCCGATTTTGGAGGTGAAAAACCGGTTTTTTTGTATTCTTTAC
GCCACATAAAGTGATATGGAAGAGAAAATCGACATATTTATGTACTTGGAGTACGAGTACATTGGAGAAA
AAGGGTGAACTACTGGAAAATCTGGGAAATTTCAGAAAAAAATTCCGAAAAATCTTTTTTGCTGAAAAAA
AAATTTGTTCGAAATTTGGGAAATACTGGAAAATTTTCATCAAAATTAAAGCGATTTTTAACGTTTTTGC
TTGGGAGATACTATTTGTAATTTTAATGTTTGGTGAGGACAACAGAAATGACCTTCAGCGTACGGAAAAC
GATTAAAAGACACATTTGAATCGAAAATAGCGTGAAAAACATGAAAATATCGGAAAAATAGCTTTAAAAT
TGGATTTGAAAGCAAAAAATGTATCAAAAATCGAGAAAAATGCTTGAAAAAGTTGAAAAACTCAAACAAA
AAATCAAAAAAGGTTTTTTTAAAAATCTGTGAGTATCGCAACGAAAGCACAACTTGAGGCATGCGCCTTT
AAACCAACCGTAACCAAATTCGGAGGCAAAAAAAGATTTCTCGCTGTTTTTTCAGTTTTAAAATCACTTT
TCACGTTTCTTTTCGCAGTAATTCGTTTGCAAAACATCTGAAAAAATTTTATTTTATAAGAAATTATATA
AAAATCGCTATAAATTGAGTTTTTGCCCCCAAATTCAGCACGGAGCACTTCTCAATTAAATATAATTTTA
TTTTTTAACATTGAAAGCTTTCATAAAATTGAGCTTTGTTTGTAAATAATCAGTGAAAAAACACAGAAAT
CTTCAAAAAATAAAGAAAAAGTTTTTAAAAATCTGTGAGTCCCGCAACGAAAATAAAACTTTAGGCATGC
GCCTTTAAACCAACCGTAACCAAATTCGGCGGCAAAAATGGATTTCTCGCCGTTTTTTCAGTTTTACAAT
CACTTTTTAGGTTTCTTTTTGCAGTATTTCGTTTCCCAAACAATTAAAAATCAAATTTTCTTTTCCAGAT
CAAGTTTGTACAAAAAAGCCGGCCTCAAAATGGTCTCCAAGGGAGAGGAAGATAACATGGCTATCATCAA
GGAGTTCATGAGATTCAAGGTCCACATGGAGGGATCCGTCAACGGACACGAGTTCGAGATCGAGGGAGAG
GGAGAGGGAAGACCATACGAGGGAACCCAGACCGCTAAGCTTAAGGTCACCAAGGGAGGACCAGTAAGTT
TAAACATATATATACTAACTAACCCTGATTATTTAAATTTTCAGCTTCCATTCGCTTGGGATATCCTTTC
CCCACAGTTCATGTACGGATCCAAGGCCTACGTGAAGCACCCAGCTGATATCCCAGATTACCTTAAGCTC
TCCTTCCCAGAGGGATTCAAGTGGGAGAGAGTGATGAACTTCGAGGATGGAGGAGTCGTCACCGTCACCC
AGGATTCCTCCGTAAGTTTAAACAGTTCGGTACTAACTAACCATACATATTTAAATTTTCAGCTTCAGGA
TGGAGAGTTCATCTACAAGGTCAAGCTTAGAGGAACAAACTTCCCATCCGATGGACCAGTCATGCAGAAG
AAGACCATGGGATGGGAGGCTTCCTCCGAGAGAATGTACCCAGAAGATGGAGCTCTCAAGGGAGAGATCA
AACAAAGACTTAAACTTAAAGATGGAGTAAGTTTAAACATGATTTTACTAACTAACTAATCTGATTTAAA
TTTTCAGGGACACTACGATGCTGAGGTCAAGACCACCTACAAGGCTAAGAAGCCTGTGCAGCTTCCAGGA
GCTTACAACGTCAACATCAAGCTTGATATCACCTCCCACAACGAGGATTACACCATCGTCGAGCAGTACG
AGAGAGCTGAGGGAAGACACTCCACCGGAGGAATGGATGAGCTTTACAAGGGAGGCCGCGATGACGATGC
AACAACACAATTTCCTGTACCTGAAAGATCACGAAAATCAAGTTCTCAACTGGCCTACTCTGTTTCGTTT
TATCGAAAAATTCAACGAGACAGAAACGAAGAATCGTCGACAGTGCTGGCCGGGCCAGTTATCAGTCAAA
TCAGTCCATCTGCTCCGCCGATGTCATCATCGCTCACATCACAACAGAAACTTCGACAGCTCACCACCGG
GCCTGCGAATGGAGCACGAATTGTCGAGTCGGCTAAGGATGCTCACGATCGTATCAAGCGAGCGATTCAA
GTTGAAGAGCAGCTTGTTGCTCAATCCAAGAGAGCAATGATATTGGCCCGGGATAAGCCAAGTTTCCGTG
GATCGCGTGAGGAATTTGAAGCACAATGGGCAATGCTTCGTCATGTGGAAAAGCATCGAGCACTTCTCAC
TGAGTATGATCGATTGAAACGAGATGGACCGAGAATTATCGATGGACCACGTGGAACGATAACAGTATCC
CAGTTGTCAGTGAACATGGCTCGTGATTATGTGTCAGCTAATATTGCGTCAAGCAAGAAATCCGATGAAG
TCTTCTATTTCGCGGCGATTCTCCGCTACGGCGAGCAAGTCGACGTGTCGAAAATGGTGACAAGCGACGG
TGGTCTGAATCGTCGTGGTGTTCTCGAGTTTCCCGTACCACTGATGTTGACCGGGATTCCACCGGATTTC
CGAGCAACTGTCGAGATTTATGGACAACGATCGATGCGAGAATCGACGTCGCACGAGGATAAGTACAAGT
TGAAGAATTCGACGTTTAAGGCGAAGACTCGTAACACATTCCTGGGCGGCGGATCAACTTCATCAGCAAA
CCAGAGCCTATTCGTCGATCCAGCAGCATCGTCATCATCAACTTCGTCGACCACATCCAACTTCAATTTG
CTCGGAACATTCTCGTTCGACATCAATTGCCCTGGAAAACATTTGTACAACATGTCACATACTGTATATC
CGCTCGAAGGTATTACACAGATGAAAGTACGCAAACAGGCGATCGATGGAGCTGATATCACTTATCACGG
ATTCTTGTCAATGTATCAGAGAACTGGCGAGGGGCTCGGATCGTGGACGAGATACTGGTGTGCTCTTGAG
AATGGAGAGATGAAGTTTTGGAAGCAGCCAGAAGATGAGGGAACTAAGGGTTACACTGCACTAATGGATC
TTTCAACGTGTTGCCGTTCCGAAGGTGCATCGGTAGTTGAAGACATTTGCCCATTCCCGAATAGCTTCCA
CATTGATGTTTGGGCTCCAAAAATGGATACATCGGATCCACGTGGCATTGAGCGTCTTCGAGTTATGCTG
GCGGCCGATACAGCTCAAGATCTTCAAACATGGCTGTCACTGATCAATTCTACGTCGAAGCAGTTGTGCA
CGTGGAGAAATCCGATTGTTAATCAGTAGGCTAGCGATAATTTTGCCGTATTTTCCATATTTTGTTTTGT
ATATTTATCCACTCACCCCCTCTCTTTGTCCTGTGAATGAACTTGTGCCAAAAAAGCCAAAAATAATTTA
CTTTTTTTAAAGACATATCAACTTTATTATACATAGTTGATAATTCACTGGCCGTCGTTTTACACTCGAG
ACGTACGGTGCGCGCGATGCATTCGAAGATCTGCCCACTAGTGAGTCGTATTATAAGTGCAAGTAAGATC
AGTGTTTGTTTCGATATCAGTCTGTTTCGTAACGGTCTTCTGTATAACTACAAAAAAGAATAAAAAACCG
TATCACAACTGAGAAAAAAGACAAAACTTATTGAACAGTGTTCCTTTCAAAAAATTATTTTGTAAAAAAT
CGAGTTTTTCTCCAAAATAACGCACGCAATCAAAAACAAGAAAACTAACGTGTTCTCCTGGGCGTGGAAC
TCCTTATCAAGATTACCATTATTGTCTGTCAGAATTGATATTTCAATTATTTCATATCTAGACAAACCCG
GGTGTCTTGCATTTATTAGTACTGTGAGTTTACATACAAACGAGGCTTACTCAGATAACATAGAGTCACC
TCTAATTAGCAAAAACCCATTTCTAATTAGCTATTTCGACCAGTTCTAAAGTCACCGTAATTAGAAATGG
TTTTTGTAGCTTTTCTAATTAGAAATGACCCCGAGATAAGTGAAATATGGCATTTTCTGGGTTTTCTAGT
AAGAAATGATCCCGCACGTAGTGATTCCGCGTTACAAGCCAAATTCAAATTAAAAAAGTATATTACACAA
TTCAAGTTACATTATTTTCAGGAAACAATGGCGAAGAGCAAAGCAGAGATTCAAAAGGAGGAAAGAGACA
ACAGATATGAACGAAGACTTCTTGAAAAGAGAAAGAGACATGAGGTGAGTAACCATGATAATAAATAATC
AAGTAAGGGCTATAGATTTATAAATTCTGGAGTTAACAGTTTCGAAAAAAAGTAGTTTTCATATGTGCGA
AGGAATATCAAAAATAGGGGAATAGCCTAAACGAGTGAGAAAATTAAATGTTTGTTATTTTTTCAAAAAT
GTCTGCAGGGCCGTTATCCTTTCAAATGCACTCTATCAAACATAGATCATATCCATCATATCTTATCCAG
AATTTATATCATATCCAAGATTGAGAGCGTTTCAAGGAAAATCTCAAACAACCATACAATTTTGTAGATC
GACAACAAGGCCTCCACTTCTTCATCGATGGCCTCTGCAGCACCTGCACCACCAAGTTTGTATTTTTCAT
ATTAATATAAAGTGAGCCACGCATAGTCGTTTTTAGGATTTTTGCCAGATCGATGTCGCGCAAACAGACT
GTTTTTTTTTCTTTGAAAGCCGTGCGTGACATGGGCCACGGATTGTAACGCCGCGCTGGATGGATAAAAA
TTTATTCAGTTTTTTAGCCTTTACAAAATATGGTTCGACTACTTTCTTTATTTTTACATTTTTATAGGTG
CTCATTGAGCTGAGATATTTTGGGTATAATCGGAAAATCGCTGATTTTGGTCATTTTTCTGCACTAAAGA
TTACACAAAAAGTTCAGTATTTAGATTCATTGTTGAAAATTGGGGATGATCTACAGATACATATCGCCGT
GTTCAAAAACACACGTGCTGTGACGTCGTGACTGGGGAAAACCCTGGCGTTACCCAACTTAATCGCCTTG
CAGCACATCCCCCTTTCGCCAGCTGGCGTAATAGCGAAGAGGCCCGCACCGATCGCCCTTCCCAACAGTT
GCGCAGCCTGAATGGCGAATGGCGCCTGATGCGGTATTTTCTCCTTACGCATCTGTGCGGTATTTCACAC
CGCATATGGTGCACTCTCAGTGCAATCTGCTCTGATGCCGCATAGTTAAGCCAGCCCCGACACCCGCCAA
CACCCGCTGACGCGCCCTGACGGGCTTGTCTGCTCCCGGCATCCGCTTACAGACAAGCTGTGACCGTCTC
CGGGAGCTGCATGTGTCAGAGGTTTTCACCGTCATCACCGAAACGCGCGAGACGAAAGGGCCTCGTGATA
CGCCTATTTTTATAGGTTAATGTCATGATAATAATGGTTTCTTAGACGTCAGGTGGCACTTTTCGGGGAA
ATGTGCGCGGAACCCCTATTTGTTTATTTTTCTAAATACATTCAAATATGTATCCGCTCATGAGACAATA
ACCCTGATAAATGCTTCAATAATATTGAAAAAGGAAGAGTATGAGTATTCAACATTTCCGTGTCGCCCTT
ATTCCCTTTTTTGCGGCATTTTGCCTTCCTGTTTTTGCTCACCCAGAAACGCTGGTGAAAGTAAAAGATG
CTGAAGATCAGTTGGGTGCACGAGTGGGTTACATCGAACTGGATCTCAACAGCGGTAAGATCCTTGAGAG
TTTTCGCCCCGAAGAACGTTTTCCAATGATGAGCACTTTTAAAGTTCTGCTATGTGGCGCGGTATTATCC
CGTATTGACGCCGGGCAAGAGCAACTCGGTCGCCGCATACACTATTCTCAGAATGACTTGGTTGAGTACT
CACCAGTCACAGAAAAGCATCTTACGGATGGCATGACAGTAAGAGAATTATGCAGTGCTGCCATAACCAT
GAGTGATAACACTGCGGCCAACTTACTTCTGACAACGATCGGAGGACCGAAGGAGCTAACCGCTTTTTTG
CACAACATGGGGGATCATGTAACTCGCCTTGATCGTTGGGAACCGGAGCTGAATGAAGCCATACCAAACG
ACGAGCGTGACACCACGATGCCTGTAGCAATGGCAACAACGTTGCGCAAACTATTAACTGGCGAACTACT
TACTCTAGCTTCCCGGCAACAATTAATAGACTGGATGGAGGCGGATAAAGTTGCAGGACCACTTCTGCGC
TCGGCCCTTCCGGCTGGCTGGTTTATTGCTGATAAATCTGGAGCCGGTGAGCGTGGGTCTCGCGGTATCA
TTGCAGCACTGGGGTCAGATGGTAAGCCCTCCCGTATCGTAGTTATCTACACGACGGGGAGTCAGGCAAC
TATGGATGAACGAAATAGACAGATCGCTGAGATAGGTGCCTCACTGATTAAGCATTGGTAACTGTCAGAC
CAAGTTTACTCATATATACTTTAGATTGATTTAAAACTTCATTTTTAATTTAAAAGGATCTAGGTGAAGA
TCCTTTTTGATAATCTCATGACCAAAATCCCTTAACGTGAGTTTTCGTTCCACTGAGCGTCAGACCCCGT
AGAAAAGATCAAAGGATCTTCTTGAGATCCTTTTTTTCTGCGCGTAATCTGCTGCTTGCAAACAAAAAAA
CCACCGCTACCAGCGGTGGTTTGTTTGCCGGATCAAGAGCTACCAACTCTTTTTCCGAAGGTAACTGGCT
TCAGCAGAGCGCAGATACCAAATACTGTTCTTCTAGTGTAGCCGTAGTTAGGCCACCACTTCAAGAACTC
TGTAGCACCGCCTACATACCTCGCTCTGCTAATCCTGTTACCAGTGGCTGCTGCCAGTGGCGATAAGTCG
TGTCTTACCGGGTTGGACTCAAGACGATAGTTACCGGATAAGGCGCAGCGGTCGGGCTGAACGGGGGGTT
CGTGCACACAGCCCAGCTTGGAGCGAACGACCTACACCGAACTGAGATACCTACAGCGTGAGCTATGAGA
AAGCGCCACGCTTCCCGAAGGGAGAAAGGCGGACAGGTATCCGGTAAGCGGCAGGGTCGGAACAGGAGAG
CGCACGAGGGAGCTTCCAGGGGGAAACGCCTGGTATCTTTATAGTCCTGTCGGGTTTCGCCACCTCTGAC
TTGAGCGTCGATTTTTGTGATGCTCGTCAGGGGGGCGGAGCCTATGGAAAAACGCCAGCAACGCGGCCTT
TTTACGGTTCCTGGTCTTTTGCTGGCCTTTTGCTCACATGTTCTTTCCTGCGTTATCCCCTGATTCTGTG
GATAACCGTATTACCGCCTTTGAGTGAGCTGATACCAGCGGATAACAATTTCACAGGGCCCTGTCGGATT
ATGGGCTCTTCTTTTATCCTCTACTTTCTTTCTAGAAAATGCAAATGTTGAGTCAGAAATTGCTGAATGG
AGTACAACTGCAATGGGTTTAGCTTATGTTTCTGGAACAATTACTGGTGGAATTGTGATTGAAAAGTAAG
GTTATATTTCATTTCAATAAATGTTACCACAGTATAACAAAAACAAGTTACATTGTTCAGAGTATGTCTG
AATGTATTATTATTATTGTATTTGTGCATCAGTACTGTAGTTGTACTGAAGAAGGGTTTAAAATAATCTC
AACGTTTTTAAGACGAGTTAGTGAGAATACGGTCGCAGTTAGGATGTTTGGACATAGTTTTATTAGATAA
TCGTGAACTAACTCACTATAAAAACCCGCTAACTCATTGAATAAGATAGTTTTAAACGTTCAAAATTTGA
AGACAAAATTGTATGAATAAGTTTACAGAGTTGGTCGACGCAAGCTTCTCCTTCTCTTCACATTTCTCAA
TAATTTAGCTCTAATTGCATTCGTATTCTTCGCAAAAATACGTATTCTGATTGACCCGATGAAATACGGA
TGCCTAGTTGCATTGATCATCTACGGTTATACTTATGGGTGAGGTTTTTCAAATATATTTTGATTTAATC
GAATAATGAAATTTCAGAACTGGAGTTGGTCCAATTTCGTGGTTTATATCCTCTGAACTGGTACCTCAAA
AACATCGTAGTATTGCTCAATCTGTGGCATATTCAATGAATACTGTAATGGTGGTTATCAGTACATTTAC
AGTATTACCTCTATATTCCGTTATTGGTAGTTATGCTTTCCTTATTCTATATTCAATTCCTTCATTTATA
AGTATGCTTATATTATTTCGCTACTTACCGGAAACCAAAGGACGAGAGATTCATGATATTGTGAATGAAC
TTAAAAAAAAATGAAAACCTTTGAAAACGTTCATACGGCCGAAATTTTACTTGATCGAGCCAATTGAACT
TTTGTTAAGACTTACAGAAAAGTGAGAGATTTTGTTACAAAAAAGTGAGAAAAAAGCGAAAATGAACAGG
AAAAAGAAGAAAAATACACCCGAAGTATCATATAAAAATTAAAAAGATTGTTTGACCTGGCGGAACTTTT
TTGCAAAAACTCTGAATATCCATGGCACATGCTTCGTGCAAAACAGGATCCAAATGAATATCAACAAGAG
ATTCTTGAAGACGACGAGCCACTTGCTCAGAGCATTGCTTATCTCGAATGAGACCCTTGTTAAAATCATT
TTTCAAACATTATATGACATTGTCGAAATGTCCTCCTGATTCCATGATGGTAGCAAACTCACTTCGTCTT
TGAGCCAATTTATCCAAGTCCTTGTAAAAAGTATTCGAAAATTGTTAACGGATAAAATGTTTATTATAAT
ATCAAAAACAATTTGTCAGTTGACCACTTTTTGATATATTTGACAGAAACCGGGATGAATTGGCTCAAAG
TTAGGGCGCCCTTCTATTACAGGGTTTCTGATAACAAACCGGTTATTAACTCCCAACAAGGGATGATTTC
AATTCATCATGCTCAAATTGACCCAAATTAAGTTACATGACAAATTCATCGCCCTTTTCAACTCTTCTTG
GCTCATCATCTGTTATTCTGTTCCTATTCTGTCTGCACCCTATACCCCTTTGCATACTCTCTCGTCATTC
CTTTCTTGGATAGTGTCTTCTTCTCCCCAGCTCTGCTACTTCTATGACTTGCGCCCGCTGCTTTTCCGCT
CGTTCCTCTCCTCTCTGACGTCTTCTTCTGCTTCTTTTCTCCTTCCTTTTTCCCTTCTCAATCTTCCTCT
TTTTCCCATTTCTGTCAATCATTCGAAGAAGAAGAAGAAGAAGACCCTCATTCATTTCATTTTTTTTTCT
GTCGGTGTGTGCTGCTCGGTTAAGAGTGAGCTCTCTATTCCACGTCTTCTTCTTTTTCTTCTTCGATTCG
AATCAATCACTCCACCAAAACGCATTCGTTTTTGGGATTCACCCCGCGGTTCGCAATAGGTTTCTTTTTC
AAATTATTAGCGTTATAAATAGAAAAATGGTGGAGTTTCAATAAAAATGATAATTTACAAAGTGTATTTT
GATTACATGTACTCAAAAAGGTTGAAATTTTTCATACCAGTTTTCCGGAAATCCATCTGATATCATTATC
GTATTTTTCTTTTTAAAAATGTTTTCAAAAAAAAACAAAATATAGCTGGTTATTTGGCACCCTCTAATTA
CCATTTTCCTGTCACACCACACTCTTTTCCTTCTTCCACTTCTTTCCGTTTTCAGCCGCTTCCAACCAAA
CCGATATGAAAGCCGAGCAACAACGATCGATTCCACCCGGCTCGGCGACCTTCCCGTCGCAGGTGAGACT
CAGAAAACTAGAGAAACCGCTCAACTAACTCTTGATATCCGATTTCATTCTTTTCTCTTTTCTTTTTGTT
GAACTTTTCCATATTTCCAGATGCCACGGCCACCACCAAGCACCGAACAAGGAATCACAACGGAATCGGA
GCTTGCGAAGAAAGCTCAAATCACTCCGAACGACGTTTTAGCACTTCCGGGAATCACTCAAGGTATCTTG
CTCCCTTTGGATTTCAGTTTAAAACATAAATTTAGGATTCTTATGCTCCCCATCTGCGAACATCTATAAC
ATCGAGTTCACCAAGTTCCAAATCCGTGATCTGGACACTGAGCAAGTGCTTTTCGAGATCGCCAAACCGG
AGAACGATCAGGAGAATGATGAGTCGCCACAGGAGTCGGCAAGATACGTGCGTTATAGATTTGCTCCAAA
CTTTTTGAAACTCAAAACGGTCGGAGCAACTGTGGAATTCAAAGTAGGAGACATCCCAATCCATCATTTC
CGAATGATCGAACGTCACTTCTTCAAAGATCGCCTTCTGAAGTGTTTTGACTTTGAATTCGGATTCTGTA
TTCCGAATTCACGAAACAACTGTGAACATATCTATGAGTTCCCTCAACTCTCTCAACAACTCAGTGAGTC
ATTATTCTAAAAAGTACAATTCAAAAGACTAATCTCTTTTTCAGTGGACGACATGATCAACAATCCAAAC
GAGACTCGTTCTGACAGCTTCTATTTCGTCGATAACAAACTCGTCATGCACAACAAAGCCGACTACTCAT
ATGATGCATAAATATTTAATACAAAAATGTTCTGGATAATTATTCTGTCGAATAGAAAAAAAACTCCAAA
TGTGATTAAATTCCAATAATTCCTGTCTAGTTTGTTCCTTCCCCTTCCCCTTCTCATGTTCAATGCATTC
CTAAGCTTTTCAGTTCCCCCCTTGTTTCTATATTTTTTCGCTGTCCTGTCACACTCGCTAAAAACACTAA
TCACACGGAAATCTGTTTTCAATAAAAACTCCAACTTTAACTCATTTTCAATTTCAACTGAAAGATTTTT
TCATTAGAGAATGTCTAGAACTAGGCCCGGGCTACGTAATACGACTCACTTAAGGCCTTGACTAGAGGGT
ACCAGAGCTCACCTAGGCAGGAACAGCTATGACCATGATTACGCCAAGCTATCAACTTT
Features (pLannotate 1.2.2; 15 found; start..end, strand, type, name):
   1121..1139    +  protein_bind   attB1 (fragment): mutant version of attB; core recombination site for the Gateway® BP reaction BP Clonase™
   1150..2010    +  CDS            mCherry: mCherry is a basic (constitutively fluorescent) red fluorescent protein published in 2004, derived from Discosoma sp.. It is reported to be a very rapidly-maturing monomer with low acid sensitivity.
   2029..3456    +  CDS            ani-1 (fragment): ANI1_CAEEL - Experimental evidence at transcript level: Swiss-Prot protein existence level 2. Required for contractile events in embryos that occur prior to mitosis, such as cortical ruffling and pseudocleavage. Promotes membrane ruffling by organizing cortical patches of septins and myosin II. Not generally required for cytokinesis in mitotic cells. Required for the asymmetric cleavage events that extrude the two polar bodies during oocyte meiosis. Not required for meiotic contractile ring assembly, initiation or closure but is required for the transformation of the contractile ring from a di
   3588..3609    -  protein_bind   attR3 (fragment): mutant version of attR; recombination site for the Gateway® LR reaction LR Clonase™
   3613..3634    +  CDS            lacZα (fragment): LacZα fragment of β-galactosidase; lacZ fragment
   5133..5269    +  CDS            lacZα (fragment): LacZα fragment of β-galactosidase; lacZ fragment
   5275..5374    -  misc_feature   bom (fragment): basis of mobility region from pBR322
   5476..5511    -  CDS            rop (fragment): Rop protein, which maintains plasmids at low copy number; rop
   5606..5710    +  promoter       AmpR promoter: bla
   5711..6571    +  CDS            AmpR: β-lactamase; bla; confers resistance to ampicillin, carbenicillin, and related antibiotics
   6742..7330    +  rep_origin     ori: high-copy-number ColE1/pMB1/pBR322/pUC origin of replication
   8589..8804    -  CDS            GSLG1_CAEEL (fragment): Experimental evidence at protein level: Swiss-Prot protein existence level 1. From Caenorhabditis elegans.
   9678..9695    -  misc_feature   P element 5' end (fragment): No description available
   9806..10648   +  CDS            unc-119: UN119_CAEEL - Experimental evidence at protein level: Swiss-Prot protein existence level 1. Myristoyl-binding protein that acts as a cargo adapter: specifically binds the myristoyl moiety of a subset of N-terminally myristoylated proteins and is required for their localization. Plays a key role in ciliary membrane localization of proteins. Required for the establishment or function of the nervous system. From Caenorhabditis elegans.
  11043..14      +  protein_bind   attB4 (across the origin): mutant version of attB; core recombination site for the Gateway® BP reaction BP Clonase™
