[The description below was written by a language model from this plasmid's Addgene catalogue record and pLannotate feature annotations shown in this document.]
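Description:
pCFJ150-mCherry(dpiRNA)::ANI-1(AHPH) is a C. elegans expression and transgene-targeting plasmid of about 11 kb, built on the pCFJ150 backbone used for Mos1-mediated single-copy insertion (MosSCI). In bacteria it is maintained through a high-copy ColE1/pUC-type origin and selected with ampicillin via the β-lactamase gene and its promoter. The feature table also shows remnants of Gateway recombination sites (attB4, attB1 and an attR3 fragment) bracketing the cargo position, reflecting the multisite Gateway heritage of the backbone, although the record states that this insert was assembled by Gibson cloning. An unc-119 coding sequence is annotated; this gene is commonly used as a rescue marker for identifying transgenic worms in an unc-119 mutant background. A fragment matching another C. elegans gene is probably part of the genomic homology sequence that directs integration, though the record does not define the homology arms or the target locus.

The roughly 2.3 kb payload is a fusion of mCherry to a fragment of the anillin homologue ANI-1, described as the AHPH region, which the record identifies as a RhoA biosensor. According to the catalogue entry, expression is driven by the germline pie-1 promoter and terminated by the pie-1 3'UTR; neither element is annotated in the feature table, but they plausibly occupy the unannotated stretches flanking the fusion. The mCherry coding sequence is a "dpiRNA" version in which all predicted piRNA targeting sites were removed, so the transgene escapes piRNA-mediated silencing and is expressed in the germline. The construct is intended for generating single-copy integrated lines that report RhoA activity with red fluorescence in the germline, and it illustrates how recoding can protect transgenes from piRNA silencing.
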