Addgene plasmid #107939: pCFJ150-mCherry(dpiRNA)::ANI-1(AHPH)
Purpose: pie-1p::mCherry(dpiRNA)::ANI-1(AHPH)::pie-1 3'UTR construct used for MosSCI in nematode. mCherry is optimized by removing all piRNA targeting sites to allow germline expression. RhoA biosenser.
Depositing lab: Heng-Chi Lee. Depositing organization: University of Chicago. Publication: The piRNA targeting rules and the resistance to piRNA silencing in endogenous genes. Zhang D, Tu S, Stubna M, Wu WS, Huang WC, Weng Z, Lee HC. Science. 2018 Feb 2;359(6375):587-592. doi: 10.1126/science.aao2840. Epub 2018 Feb 1. PubMed 29420292.
Backbone
  Vector backbone: pCFJ150
  Total vector size (bp): 11043
  Vector type: Worm Expression
Growth in bacteria
  Bacterial resistance: Ampicillin, 100 μg/mL
  Growth temperature: 37°C
  Growth strain: DH5alpha
  Copy number: Unknown
Gene/Insert
  Gene/Insert name: mCherry(dpiRNA)::ANI-1(AHPH)
  Species: C. elegans (nematode)
  Insert size (bp): 2306
  Promoter: pie-1
  Cloning method: Gibson Cloning
  Sequencing primers: 5′ TTGCAGTATTTCGTTTCCCAAAC; 3′ M13F
Terms and licenses: Academic/Nonprofit Terms; Industry Terms: Not Available to Industry
How to cite: pCFJ150-mCherry(dpiRNA)::ANI-1(AHPH) was a gift from Heng-Chi Lee (Addgene plasmid # 107939 ; http://n2t.net/addgene:107939 ; RRID:Addgene_107939)
